>Addgene plasmid #100690 | YCe2038 HC_Kan_CMVp_p18 | addgene full sequence | sequence record 192912 | Addgene NGS Result
TGATTGCAGTCCAGTTACGCTGGAGTCTGAGGCTCGTCCTGAATGATATCAAGCTTGAATTCGTACGTCT
CGCGGTCGTTACATAACTTACGGTAAATGGCCCGCCTGGCTGACCGCCCAACGACCCCCGCCCATTGACG
TCAATAATGACGTATGTTCCCATAGTAACGCCAATAGGGACTTTCCATTGACGTCAATGGGTGGAGTATT
TACGGTAAACTGCCCACTTGGCAGTACATCAAGTGTATCATATGCCAAGTACGCCCCCTATTGACGTCAA
TGACGGTAAATGGCCCGCCTGGCATTATGCCCAGTACATGACCTTATGGGACTTTCCTACTTGGCAGTAC
ATCTACGTATTAGTCATCGCTATTACCATGGTGATGCGGTTTTGGCAGTACATCAATGGGCGTGGATAGC
GGTTTGACTCACGGGGATTTCCAAGTCTCCACCCCATTGACGTCAATGGGAGTTTGTTTTGGCACCAAAA
TCAACGGGACTTTCCAAAATGTCGTAACAACTCCGCCCCATTGACGCAAATGGGCGGTAGGCGTGTACGG
TGGGAGGTCTATATAAGCAGAGCTAATTCGTCGACTGGATCCGGTACCGAGGAGATCTGGTGCCGAGACG
AAACGAATTCTCTAGATATCGCTCAATACTGACCATTTAAATCATACCTGACCTCCATAGCAGAAAGTCA
AAAGCCTCCGACCGGAGGCTTTTGACTTGATCGGCACGTAAGAGGTTCCAACTTTCACCATAATGAAATA
AGATCACTACCGGGCGTATTTTTTGAGTTATCGAGATTTTCAGGAGCTAAGGAAGCTAAAATGAGCCATA
TTCAACGGGAAACGTCTTGCTCGAGGCCGCGATTAAATTCCAACATGGATGCTGATTTATATGGGTATAA
ATGGGCTCGCGATAATGTCGGGCAATCAGGTGCGACAATCTATCGATTGTATGGGAAGCCCGATGCGCCA
GAGTTGTTTCTGAAACATGGCAAAGGTAGCGTTGCCAATGATGTTACAGATGAGATGGTCAGGCTAAACT
GGCTGACGGAATTTATGCCTCTTCCGACCATCAAGCATTTTATCCGTACTCCTGATGATGCATGGTTACT
CACCACTGCGATCCCAGGGAAAACAGCATTCCAGGTATTAGAAGAATATCCTGATTCAGGTGAAAATATT
GTTGATGCGCTGGCAGTGTTCCTGCGCCGGTTGCATTCGATTCCTGTTTGTAATTGTCCTTTTAACGGCG
ATCGCGTATTTCGTCTCGCTCAGGCGCAATCACGAATGAATAACGGTTTGGTTGGTGCGAGTGATTTTGA
TGACGAGCGTAATGGCTGGCCTGTTGAACAAGTCTGGAAAGAAATGCATAAGCTTTTGCCATTCTCACCG
GATTCAGTCGTCACTCATGGTGATTTCTCACTTGATAACCTTATTTTTGACGAGGGGAAATTAATAGGTT
GTATTGATGTTGGACGAGTCGGAATCGCAGACCGATACCAGGATCTTGCCATCCTATGGAACTGCCTCGG
TGAGTTTTCTCCTTCATTACAGAAACGGCTTTTTCAAAAATATGGTATTGATAATCCTGATATGAATAAA
TTGCAGTTTCACTTGATGCTCGATGAGTTTTTCTGAGGGCCCAAATGTAATCACCTGGCTCACCTTCGGG
TGGGCCTTTCTGCGTTGCTGGCGTTTTTCCATAGGCTCCGCCCCCCTGACGAGCATCACAAAAATCGATG
CTCAAGTCAGAGGTGGCGAAACCCGACAGGACTATAAAGATACCAGGCGTTTCCCCCTGGAAGCTCCCTC
GTGCGCTCTCCTGTTCCGACCCTGCCGCTTACCGGATACCTGTCCGCCTTTCTCCCTTCGGGAAGCGTGG
CGCTTTCTCATAGCTCACGCTGTAGGTATCTCAGTTCGGTGTAGGTCGTTCGCTCCAAGCTGGGCTGTGT
GCACGAACCCCCCGTTCAGCCCGACCGCTGCGCCTTATCCGGTAACTATCGTCTTGAGTCCAACCCGGTA
AGACACGACTTATCGCCACTGGCAGCAGCCACTGGTAACAGGATTAGCAGAGCGAGGTATGTAGGCGGTG
CTACAGAGTTCTTGAAGTGGTGGCCTAACTACGGCTACACTAGAAGAACAGTATTTGGTATCTGCGCTCT
GCTGAAGCCAGTTACCTCGGAAAAAGAGTTGGTAGCTCTTGATCCGGCAAACAAACCACCGCTGGTAGCG
GTGGTTTTTTTGTTTGCAAGCAGCAGATTACGCGCAGAAAAAAAGGATCTCAAGAAGATCCTTTGATTTT
CTACCGAAGAAAGGCCCACCCGTGAAGGTGAGCCAGTGAGT
Features (pLannotate 1.2.2; 8 found; start..end, strand, type, name):
     77..380     +  enhancer       CMV enhancer: human cytomegalovirus immediate early enhancer
    381..584     +  promoter       CMV promoter: human cytomegalovirus (CMV) immediate early promoter
    696..727     +  terminator     tonB terminator: bidirectional E. coli tonB-P14 transcription terminator
    728..830     +  promoter       cat promoter: promoter of the E. coli cat gene encoding chloramphenicol acetyltransferase
    831..1644    +  CDS            KanR (fragment): aminoglycoside phosphotransferase; aph(3')-Ia; confers resistance to kanamycin in bacteria or G418 (Geneticin®) in eukaryotes
   1667..1694    +  terminator     T7Te terminator: phage T7 early transcription terminator
   1706..2293    -  rep_origin     ori: high-copy-number ColE1/pMB1/pBR322/pUC origin of replication
   2315..2344    -  terminator     T3Te terminator: phage T3 early transcription terminator
