[The description below was written by a language model from this plasmid's Addgene catalogue record and pLannotate feature annotations shown in this document.]
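Description:
YCe2038 HC_Kan_CMVp_p18 is a small (about 2.4 kb) synthetic-biology part plasmid from the EMMA (Extensible Mammalian Modular Assembly) toolkit, built on the pSMART HC_Kan backbone. It is a storage and donor vector for a single regulatory part, not an expression construct in its own right. It is propagated in E. coli through a high-copy ColE1/pUC-type origin and selected with kanamycin. The resistance gene is an aph(3')-Ia aminoglycoside phosphotransferase, which the annotation software flags as a fragment and which is driven by the cat promoter. As is typical of this backbone design, the plasmid contains several transcription terminators (tonB, T7Te and T3Te). These flank the marker and origin, insulating the cloned part from read-through transcription coming from the backbone and vice versa.

The payload is the human cytomegalovirus immediate early enhancer followed directly by the CMV immediate early promoter. Together they form a strong constitutive promoter for mammalian cells. No coding sequence, tag, reporter or polyadenylation signal lies downstream of it in the feature table, which is consistent with its role as a stand-alone promoter module. The record assigns the part to position 18 of the EMMA assembly scheme, under the constitutive promoter category. The promoter is therefore meant to be released and combined with parts from other positions to build custom mammalian expression vectors, where it would drive whatever element occupies the following position. The cloning method is listed as restriction enzyme based, but the specific flanking sites and any assembly overhangs are not stated in the record.
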