Addgene plasmid #100690: YCe2038 HC_Kan_CMVp_p18
Purpose: part designed to occupy position 18 of EMMA. Functional category: Constitutional promoter
Depositing lab: Yizhi Cai. Depositing organization: University of Edinburgh. Publication: EMMA: An Extensible Mammalian Modular Assembly Toolkit for the Rapid Design and Production of Diverse Expression Vectors. Martella A, Matjusaitis M, Auxillos J, Pollard SM, Cai Y. ACS Synth Biol. 2017 Apr 24. doi: 10.1021/acssynbio.7b00016. PubMed 28418644.
Backbone
  Vector backbone: pSMART HC_Kan
  Vector type: Synthetic Biology
Growth in bacteria
  Bacterial resistance: Kanamycin, 50 μg/mL
  Growth temperature: 37°C
  Growth strain: DH5alpha
  Copy number: High Copy
Gene/Insert
  Gene/Insert name: CMV promoter
  Cloning method: Restriction Enzyme; 5′ cloning site Unknown (unknown if destroyed); 3′ cloning site Unknown (unknown if destroyed)
Terms and licenses: Academic/Nonprofit Terms; Industry Terms: Not Available to Industry
Depositor comments: Strong constitutive promoter : Human�cytomegalovirus�(CMV) immediate early enhancer and�promoter IMPORT NOTES: Special character found in field(Comments)
How to cite: YCe2038 HC_Kan_CMVp_p18 was a gift from Yizhi Cai (Addgene plasmid # 100690 ; http://n2t.net/addgene:100690 ; RRID:Addgene_100690)
